Addgene plasmid #236926: pNL [NlucP/HSE/Hygro] Vector
Depositing lab: Promega Corporation.
Backbone
  Vector backbone: pNL1.1.CMV[Nluc/CMV] Vector
  Vector type: Luciferase
  Selectable markers: Hygromycin
Growth in bacteria
  Bacterial resistance: Ampicillin, 100 μg/mL
  Growth temperature: 37°C
  Growth strain: DH5alpha
  Copy number: High Copy
Gene/Insert
  Gene/Insert name: HSE
  Species: H. sapiens (human)
  Mutation: None
  Entrez Gene: HSD17B6 (a.k.a. HSE, RODH, SDR9C6)
  Promoter: minP
  Tag / fusion protein: NanoLuc (R) (N terminal on backbone)
  Cloning method: Other
How to cite: pNL [NlucP/HSE/Hygro] Vector was a gift from Promega Corporation (Addgene plasmid # 236926 ; http://n2t.net/addgene:236926 ; RRID:Addgene_236926)
