[The description below was written by a language model from this plasmid's Addgene catalogue record and pLannotate feature annotations shown in this document.]
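Description:
pNL [NlucP/HSE/Hygro] Vector is a 4.9 kb mammalian luciferase reporter plasmid, listed as derived from the pNL1.1.CMV[Nluc/CMV] backbone. It is propagated in E. coli through a high-copy ColE1/pUC-type origin with ampicillin selection (AmpR under its bla promoter). For mammalian cells it carries a hygromycin B phosphotransferase cassette driven by the SV40 enhancer/early promoter and terminated by a synthetic poly(A) signal, which allows selection of stable reporter lines.

The reporter unit consists of the minimal TATA-box promoter minP, which has low basal activity, followed by human codon-optimized NanoLuc luciferase. NanoLuc is joined at its C-terminal end to a fragment of human ornithine decarboxylase (ODC1). This arrangement matches the "NlucP" designation, in which a PEST-type degradation sequence shortens reporter half-life so that the signal follows changes in transcription more closely. An SV40 poly(A) signal lies downstream of the reporter. A synthetic poly(A) signal and the α2-globin RNA polymerase II pause site sit just upstream of the promoter region on the circular map, where they limit read-through transcription from the backbone.

The named insert, HSE, is not annotated in the feature table. It presumably occupies the roughly 110 bp ahead of minP. In this kind of response-element reporter, HSE most plausibly means a heat shock response element. The catalogue's link to the gene HSD17B6, which has the alias HSE, looks like an automated alias match, since the map contains no such coding sequence. On that reading, the construct would report heat shock or stress pathway activation as NanoLuc luminescence, although the record does not state a purpose. The short TcR and SV40 large T fragments in the table are likely backbone remnants.
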