Features (pLannotate 1.2.2; 14 found; start..end, strand, type, name):
    112..143     +  promoter       minP: minimal TATA-box promoter with low basal activity
    176..688     +  CDS            Nluc: NanoLuc® luciferase human codon-optimized
    701..811     +  CDS            ODC1 (fragment): DCOR_HUMAN - Experimental evidence at protein level: Swiss-Prot protein existence level 1. Catalyzes the first and rate-limiting step of polyamine biosynthesis that converts ornithine into putrescine, which is the precursor for the polyamines, spermidine and spermine. Polyamines are essential for cell proliferation and are implicated in cellular processes, ranging from DNA replication to apoptosis. From Homo sapiens (Human).
    863..984     -  polyA_signal   SV40 poly(A) signal: SV40 polyadenylation signal
   1010..1141    -  CDS            LT_SV40 (fragment): Experimental evidence at protein level: Swiss-Prot protein existence level 1. Isoform 17kT antigen targets host RBL2 for degradation and promotes cell proliferation. Transactivates host cyclin A promoter through its J domain. From Simian virus 40 (SV40).
   1178..1535    +  promoter       SV40 promoter: SV40 enhancer and early promoter
   1566..2603    +  CDS            HygR: hygromycin B phosphotransferase confers resistance to hygromycin
   2627..2675    +  polyA_signal   poly(A) signal: synthetic polyadenylation signal
   2691..2822    +  CDS            TcR (fragment): tetracycline efflux protein; tet; confers resistance to tetracycline
   3002..3590    -  rep_origin     ori: high-copy-number ColE1/pMB1/pBR322/pUC origin of replication
   3790..4650    -  CDS            AmpR: β-lactamase confers resistance to ampicillin, carbenicillin, and related antibiotics
   4651..4692    -  promoter       AmpR promoter (fragment): bla
   4755..4803    +  polyA_signal   poly(A) signal: synthetic polyadenylation signal
   4817..4908    +  misc_feature   pause site: RNA polymerase II transcriptional pause signal from the human α2 globin gene
>Addgene plasmid #236926 | pNL [NlucP/HSE/Hygro] Vector | addgene full sequence | sequence record 474661 | Addgene NGS Result
GGCCTAACTGGCCGGTACCTGAGCTCCTGGAAGATTCTAGAACGTTCTGGAAGATTCTAGAACGTTCCTC
GAGGATATCAAGATCTGGCCTCGGCGGCCAAGCTTAGACACTAGAGGGTATATAATGGAAGCTCGACTTC
CAGCTTGGCAATCCGGTACTGTTGGTAAAGCCACCATGGTCTTCACACTCGAAGATTTCGTTGGGGACTG
GCGACAGACAGCCGGCTACAACCTGGACCAAGTCCTTGAACAGGGAGGTGTGTCCAGTTTGTTTCAGAAT
CTCGGGGTGTCCGTAACTCCGATCCAAAGGATTGTCCTGAGCGGTGAAAATGGGCTGAAGATCGACATCC
ATGTCATCATCCCGTATGAAGGTCTGAGCGGCGACCAAATGGGCCAGATCGAAAAAATTTTTAAGGTGGT
GTACCCTGTGGATGATCATCACTTTAAGGTGATCCTGCACTATGGCACACTGGTAATCGACGGGGTTACG
CCGAACATGATCGACTATTTCGGACGGCCGTATGAAGGCATCGCCGTGTTCGACGGCAAAAAGATCACTG
TAACAGGGACCCTGTGGAACGGCAACAAAATTATCGACGAGCGCCTGATCAACCCCGACGGCTCCCTGCT
GTTCCGAGTAACCATCAACGGAGTGACCGGCTGGCGGCTGTGCGAACGCATTCTGGCGAATTCTCACGGC
TTTCCGCCTGAGGTTGAAGAGCAAGCCGCCGGTACATTGCCTATGTCCTGCGCACAAGAAAGCGGTATGG
ACCGGCACCCAGCCGCTTGTGCTTCAGCTCGCATCAACGTCTAAGGCCGCGACTCTAGAGTCGGGGCGGC
CGGCCGCTTCGAGCAGACATGATAAGATACATTGATGAGTTTGGACAAACCACAACTAGAATGCAGTGAA
AAAAATGCTTTATTTGTGAAATTTGTGATGCTATTGCTTTATTTGTAACCATTATAAGCTGCAATAAACA
AGTTAACAACAACAATTGCATTCATTTTATGTTTCAGGTTCAGGGGGAGGTGTGGGAGGTTTTTTAAAGC
AAGTAAAACCTCTACAAATGTGGTAAAATCGATAAGGATCCGTTTGCGTATTGGGCGCTCTTCCGCTGAT
CTGCGCAGCACCATGGCCTGAAATAACCTCTGAAAGAGGAACTTGGTTAGCTACCTTCTGAGGCGGAAAG
AACCAGCTGTGGAATGTGTGTCAGTTAGGGTGTGGAAAGTCCCCAGGCTCCCCAGCAGGCAGAAGTATGC
AAAGCATGCATCTCAATTAGTCAGCAACCAGGTGTGGAAAGTCCCCAGGCTCCCCAGCAGGCAGAAGTAT
GCAAAGCATGCATCTCAATTAGTCAGCAACCATAGTCCCGCCCCTAACTCCGCCCATCCCGCCCCTAACT
CCGCCCAGTTCCGCCCATTCTCCGCCCCATGGCTGACTAATTTTTTTTATTTATGCAGAGGCCGAGGCCG
CCTCTGCCTCTGAGCTATTCCAGAAGTAGTGAGGAGGCTTTTTTGGAGGCCTAGGCTTTTGCAAAAAGCT
CGATTCTTCTGACACTAGCGCCACCATGAAGAAGCCCGAACTCACCGCTACCAGCGTTGAAAAATTTCTC
ATCGAGAAGTTCGACAGTGTGAGCGACCTGATGCAGTTGTCGGAGGGCGAAGAGAGCCGAGCCTTCAGCT
TCGATGTCGGCGGACGCGGCTATGTACTGCGGGTGAATAGCTGCGCTGATGGCTTCTACAAAGACCGCTA
CGTGTACCGCCACTTCGCCAGCGCTGCACTACCCATCCCCGAAGTGTTGGACATCGGCGAGTTCAGCGAG
AGCCTGACATACTGCATCAGTAGACGCGCCCAAGGCGTTACTCTCCAAGACCTCCCCGAAACAGAGCTGC
CTGCTGTGTTACAGCCTGTCGCCGAAGCTATGGATGCTATTGCCGCCGCCGACCTCAGTCAAACCAGCGG
CTTCGGCCCATTCGGGCCCCAAGGCATCGGCCAGTACACAACCTGGCGGGATTTCATTTGCGCCATTGCT
GATCCCCATGTCTACCACTGGCAGACCGTGATGGACGACACCGTGTCCGCCAGCGTAGCTCAAGCCCTGG
ACGAACTGATGCTGTGGGCCGAAGACTGTCCCGAGGTGCGCCACCTCGTCCATGCCGACTTCGGCAGCAA
CAACGTCCTGACCGACAACGGCCGCATCACCGCCGTAATCGACTGGTCCGAAGCTATGTTCGGGGACAGT
CAGTACGAGGTGGCCAACATCTTCTTCTGGCGGCCCTGGCTGGCTTGCATGGAGCAGCAGACTCGCTACT
TCGAGCGCCGGCATCCCGAGCTGGCCGGCAGCCCTCGTCTGCGAGCCTACATGCTGCGCATCGGCCTGGA
TCAGCTCTACCAGAGCCTCGTGGACGGCAACTTCGACGATGCTGCCTGGGCTCAAGGCCGCTGCGATGCC
ATCGTCCGCAGCGGGGCCGGCACCGTCGGTCGCACACAAATCGCTCGCCGGAGCGCAGCCGTATGGACCG
ACGGCTGCGTCGAGGTGCTGGCCGACAGCGGCAACCGCCGGCCCAGTACACGACCGCGCGCTAAGGAGGT
AGGTCGAGTTTAAACTCTAGAACCGGTCATGGCCGCAATAAAATATCTTTATTTTCATTACATCTGTGTG
TTGGTTTTTTGTGTGTTCGAACTAGATGCTGTCGACCGATGCCCTTGAGAGCCTTCAACCCAGTCAGCTC
CTTCCGGTGGGCGCGGGGCATGACTATCGTCGCCGCACTTATGACTGTCTTCTTTATCATGCAACTCGTA
GGACAGGTGCCGGCAGCGCTCTTCCGCTTCCTCGCTCACTGACTCGCTGCGCTCGGTCGTTCGGCTGCGG
CGAGCGGTATCAGCTCACTCAAAGGCGGTAATACGGTTATCCACAGAATCAGGGGATAACGCAGGAAAGA
ACATGTGAGCAAAAGGCCAGCAAAAGGCCAGGAACCGTAAAAAGGCCGCGTTGCTGGCGTTTTTCCATAG
GCTCCGCCCCCCTGACGAGCATCACAAAAATCGACGCTCAAGTCAGAGGTGGCGAAACCCGACAGGACTA
TAAAGATACCAGGCGTTTCCCCCTGGAAGCTCCCTCGTGCGCTCTCCTGTTCCGACCCTGCCGCTTACCG
GATACCTGTCCGCCTTTCTCCCTTCGGGAAGCGTGGCGCTTTCTCATAGCTCACGCTGTAGGTATCTCAG
TTCGGTGTAGGTCGTTCGCTCCAAGCTGGGCTGTGTGCACGAACCCCCCGTTCAGCCCGACCGCTGCGCC
TTATCCGGTAACTATCGTCTTGAGTCCAACCCGGTAAGACACGACTTATCGCCACTGGCAGCAGCCACTG
GTAACAGGATTAGCAGAGCGAGGTATGTAGGCGGTGCTACAGAGTTCTTGAAGTGGTGGCCTAACTACGG
CTACACTAGAAGAACAGTATTTGGTATCTGCGCTCTGCTGAAGCCAGTTACCTTCGGAAAAAGAGTTGGT
AGCTCTTGATCCGGCAAACAAACCACCGCTGGTAGCGGTGGTTTTTTTGTTTGCAAGCAGCAGATTACGC
GCAGAAAAAAAGGATCTCAAGAAGATCCTTTGATCTTTTCTACGGGGTCTGACGCTCAGTGGAACGAAAA
CTCACGTTAAGGGATTTTGGTCATGAGATTATCAAAAAGGATCTTCACCTAGATCCTTTTAAATTAAAAA
TGAAGTTTTAAATCAATCTAAAGTATATATGAGTAAACTTGGTCTGACAGCGGCCGCAAATGCTAAACCA
CTGCAGTGGTTACCAGTGCTTGATCAGTGAGGCACCGATCTCAGCGATCTGCCTATTTCGTTCGTCCATA
GTGGCCTGACTCCCCGTCGTGTAGATCACTACGATTCGTGAGGGCTTACCATCAGGCCCCAGCGCAGCAA
TGATGCCGCGAGAGCCGCGTTCACCGGCCCCCGATTTGTCAGCAATGAACCAGCCAGCAGGGAGGGCCGA
GCGAAGAAGTGGTCCTGCTACTTTGTCCGCCTCCATCCAGTCTATGAGCTGCTGTCGTGATGCTAGAGTA
AGAAGTTCGCCAGTGAGTAGTTTCCGAAGAGTTGTGGCCATTGCTACTGGCATCGTGGTATCACGCTCGT
CGTTCGGTATGGCTTCGTTCAACTCTGGTTCCCAGCGGTCAAGCCGGGTCACATGATCACCCATATTATG
AAGAAATGCAGTCAGCTCCTTAGGGCCTCCGATCGTTGTCAGAAGTAAGTTGGCCGCGGTGTTGTCGCTC
ATGGTAATGGCAGCACTACACAATTCTCTTACCGTCATGCCATCCGTAAGATGCTTTTCCGTGACCGGCG
AGTACTCAACCAAGTCGTTTTGTGAGTAGTGTATACGGCGACCAAGCTGCTCTTGCCCGGCGTCTATACG
GGACAACACCGCGCCACATAGCAGTACTTTGAAAGTGCTCATCATCGGGAATCGTTCTTCGGGGCGGAAA
GACTCAAGGATCTTGCCGCTATTGAGATCCAGTTCGATATAGCCCACTCTTGCACCCAGTTGATCTTCAG
CATCTTTTACTTTCACCAGCGTTTCGGGGTGTGCAAAAACAGGCAAGCAAAATGCCGCAAAGAAGGGAAT
GAGTGCGACACGAAAATGTTGGATGCTCATACTCGTCCTTTTTCAATATTATTGAAGCATTTATCAGGGT
TACTAGTACGTCTCTCAAGGATAAGTAAGTAATATTAAGGTACGGGAGGTATTGGACAGGCCGCAATAAA
ATATCTTTATTTTCATTACATCTGTGTGTTGGTTTTTTGTGTGAATCGATAGTACTAACATACGCTCTCC
ATCAAAACAAAACGAAACAAAACAAACTAGCAAAATAGGCTGTCCCCAGTGCAAGTGCAGGTGCCAGAAC
ATTTCTCT
